Addgene plasmid #192366: Pro-tRNA-gRNA scaffold for library 2
Purpose: tRNA sequence provider (for checkpoint library)
Depositing lab: Lijia Ma. Depositing organization: Westlake University. Publication: An in-library ligation strategy and its application in CRISPR/Cas9 screening of high-order gRNA combinations. Lu Z, Ni K, Wang Y, Zhou Y, Li Y, Yan J, Song Q, Liu M, Xu Y, Yu Z, Guo T, Ma L. Nucleic Acids Res. 2022 Jun 24;50(11):6575-6586. doi: 10.1093/nar/gkac458. PubMed 35670669.
Backbone
  Vector backbone: Unknown
  Vector type: For Golden Gate Assembly
Growth in bacteria
  Bacterial resistance: Kanamycin, 50 μg/mL
  Growth temperature: 37°C
  Growth strain: DH5alpha
  Copy number: High Copy
Gene/Insert
  Gene/Insert name: Pro tRNA-gRNA scaffold
  Species: Synthetic
  Cloning method: Unknown
Terms and licenses: Academic/Nonprofit Terms; Industry Terms: Not Available to Industry
How to cite: Pro-tRNA-gRNA scaffold for library 2 was a gift from Lijia Ma (Addgene plasmid # 192366 ; http://n2t.net/addgene:192366 ; RRID:Addgene_192366)
