[The description below was written by a language model from this plasmid's Addgene catalogue record and pLannotate feature annotations shown in this document.]
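Description:
Pro-tRNA-gRNA scaffold for library 2 is a 4,973 nt donor plasmid for Golden Gate assembly. It supplies a synthetic fragment in which a Streptococcus pyogenes Cas9 guide RNA scaffold is joined directly to a proline tRNA. The catalogue lists the backbone as unknown, but the annotated features resemble a mammalian EGFP expression vector: a CMV enhancer and promoter, a partial multiple cloning site, an EGFP coding sequence and an SV40 polyadenylation signal. The plasmid replicates in E. coli at high copy from a ColE1/pUC-type origin and also carries an f1 origin. Selection is with kanamycin through the Tn5 NeoR/KanR gene. This gene sits behind tandem bacterial (AmpR) and SV40 early promoters and is followed by an HSV TK poly(A) signal, so it could in principle also confer G418 resistance in mammalian cells. Short fragments annotated as RSF ori, ble, bGH poly(A) and SV40 large T antigen appear to be incidental or residual matches.

The functional payload lies between the multiple cloning site remnant and EGFP. There, partial tracrRNA and gRNA scaffold annotations are immediately followed by a 72 nt tRNA. In multiplexed CRISPR designs, a tRNA placed between guide units is recognised by endogenous tRNA-processing enzymes, which cleave a single transcript into separate functional gRNAs. The stated purpose is to provide the tRNA sequence for a "checkpoint" library, built with an in-library ligation strategy for Cas9 screening of high-order gRNA combinations. The plasmid therefore most likely serves as a source of the scaffold-tRNA linker module rather than as an expression vector in its own right. The record does not state the Type IIS enzyme sites or the cloning method.
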