Features (pLannotate 1.2.2; 18 found; start..end, strand, type, name):
     11..70      +  rep_origin     RSF ori (fragment): Plasmids containing the RSF 1030 origin of replication can be propagated in E. coli cells that contain additional plasmids with compatible origins.
    138..441     +  enhancer       CMV enhancer: human cytomegalovirus immediate early enhancer
    442..645     +  promoter       CMV promoter: human cytomegalovirus (CMV) immediate early promoter
    668..698     +  misc_feature   MCS (fragment): multiple cloning site
    767..806     +  misc_RNA       tracrRNA (fragment): trans-activating CRISPR RNA for the Streptococcus pyogenes CRISPR/Cas9 system
    860..879     +  misc_RNA       gRNA scaffold (fragment): guide RNA scaffold for the Streptococcus pyogenes CRISPR/Cas9 system
    880..951     +  ncRNA          tRNA: Accession: RF00005 - tRNA
    996..1715    +  CDS            EGFP: the original enhanced GFP (Yang et al., 1996) mammalian codon-optimized
   1732..1815    +  CDS            large T antigen (fragment): large T antigen from SV40 (simian virus 40)
   1838..1959    +  polyA_signal   SV40 poly(A) signal: SV40 polyadenylation signal
   1993..2421    -  rep_origin     f1 ori (sequence partly withheld): f1 bacteriophage origin of replication; arrow indicates direction of (+) strand synthesis
   2448..2552    +  promoter       AmpR promoter: bla
   2554..2911    +  promoter       SV40 promoter: SV40 enhancer and early promoter
   2946..3740    +  CDS            NeoR/KanR: aminoglycoside phosphotransferase from Tn5; aph(3')-II (or nptII); confers resistance to neomycin, kanamycin, and G418 (Geneticin®)
   3761..3913    +  CDS            ble (fragment): BLE_KLEPN - Experimental evidence at protein level: Swiss-Prot protein existence level 1. Binding protein with a strong affinity to the bleomycin family of antibiotics. Binds to CL990; an antimitotic-antibiotic compound. From Klebsiella pneumoniae.
   3972..4019    +  polyA_signal   HSV TK poly(A) signal: herpes simplex virus thymidine kinase polyadenylation signal (Cole and Stacy, 1985)
   4110..4126    -  polyA_signal   bGH poly(A) signal (fragment): bovine growth hormone polyadenylation signal
   4348..4936    +  rep_origin     ori: high-copy-number ColE1/pMB1/pBR322/pUC origin of replication
>Addgene plasmid #192366 | Pro-tRNA-gRNA scaffold for library 2 | addgene full sequence | sequence record 375209 | Addgene NGS Result
TTTGCTGGCCTTTTGCTCACATGTTCTTTCCTGCGTTATCCCCTGATTCTGTGGATAACCGTATTACCGC
CATGCATTAGTTATTAATAGTAATCAATTACGGGGTCATTAGTTCATAGCCCATATATGGAGTTCCGCGT
TACATAACTTACGGTAAATGGCCCGCCTGGCTGACCGCCCAACGACCCCCGCCCATTGACGTCAATAATG
ACGTATGTTCCCATAGTAACGCCAATAGGGACTTTCCATTGACGTCAATGGGTGGAGTATTTACGGTAAA
CTGCCCACTTGGCAGTACATCAAGTGTATCATATGCCAAGTACGCCCCCTATTGACGTCAATGACGGTAA
ATGGCCCGCCTGGCATTATGCCCAGTACATGACCTTATGGGACTTTCCTACTTGGCAGTACATCTACGTA
TTAGTCATCGCTATTACCATGGTGATGCGGTTTTGGCAGTACATCAATGGGCGTGGATAGCGGTTTGACT
CACGGGGATTTCCAAGTCTCCACCCCATTGACGTCAATGGGAGTTTGTTTTGGCACCAAAATCAACGGGA
CTTTCCAAAATGTCGTAACAACTCCGCCCCATTGACGCAAATGGGCGGTAGGCGTGTACGGTGGGAGGTC
TATATAAGCAGAGCTGGTTTAGTGAACCGTCAGATCCGCTAGCGCTACCGGACTCAGATCTCGAGCTCGG
AGCATGTCTTCTCGCTCTTCGGTTTCAGAGCTATGCCGGCGAGACGGCGCCGCGCGTCTCTAACCGGCAT
AGCAAGTTGAAATAAGGCTAGTCCGTTATCAACTTGGCCCGCGAAGCAGGTGATGCGCATATGCGTTAGC
TTCACCTGCAAATCGGGCCAAGTGGCACCGAGTCGGTGCTGGCTCGTTGGTCTAGGGGTATGATTCTCGC
TTAGGGTGCGAGAGGTCCCGGGTTCAAATCCCGGACGAGCCCCGAAGAGCGCGGGAAGACTCGAGCGGAT
CCACCGGTCGCCACCATGGTGAGCAAGGGCGAGGAGCTGTTCACCGGGGTGGTGCCCATCCTGGTCGAGC
TGGACGGCGACGTAAACGGCCACAAGTTCAGCGTGTCCGGCGAGGGCGAGGGCGATGCCACCTACGGCAA
GCTGACCCTGAAGTTCATCTGCACCACCGGCAAGCTGCCCGTGCCCTGGCCCACCCTCGTGACCACCCTG
ACCTACGGCGTGCAGTGCTTCAGCCGCTACCCCGACCACATGAAGCAGCACGACTTCTTCAAGTCCGCCA
TGCCCGAAGGCTACGTCCAGGAGCGCACCATCTTCTTCAAGGACGACGGCAACTACAAGACCCGCGCCGA
GGTGAAGTTCGAGGGCGACACCCTGGTGAACCGCATCGAGCTGAAGGGCATCGACTTCAAGGAGGACGGC
AACATCCTGGGGCACAAGCTGGAGTACAACTACAACAGCCACAACGTCTATATCATGGCCGACAAGCAGA
AGAACGGCATCAAGGTGAACTTCAAGATCCGCCACAACATCGAGGACGGCAGCGTGCAGCTCGCCGACCA
CTACCAGCAGAACACCCCCATCGGCGACGGCCCCGTGCTGCTGCCCGACAACCACTACCTGAGCACCCAG
TCCGCCCTGAGCAAAGACCCCAACGAGAAGCGCGATCACATGGTCCTGCTGGAGTTCGTGACCGCCGCCG
GGATCACTCTCGGCATGGACGAGCTGTACAAGTAAAGCGGCCGCGACTCTAGATCATAATCAGCCATACC
ACATTTGTAGAGGTTTTACTTGCTTTAAAAAACCTCCCACACCTCCCCCTGAACCTGAAACATAAAATGA
ATGCAATTGTTGTTGTTAACTTGTTTATTGCAGCTTATAATGGTTACAAATAAAGCAATAGCATCACAAA
TTTCACAAATAAAGCATTTTTTTCACTGCATTCTAGTTGTGGTTTGTCCAAACTCATCAATGTATCTTAA
GGCGTAAATTGTAAGCGTTAATATTTTGTTAAAATTCGCGTTAAATTTTTGTTAAATCAGCTCATTTTTT
AACCAATAGGCCGAAATCGGCAAAATCCCTTATAAATCAAAAGAATAGACCGAGATAGGGT
[37 nt withheld, positions 2092-2128]
AAAGAACGTGGACTCCAACGTCAAAGG
[49 nt withheld, positions 2156-2204]
T
[91 nt withheld, positions 2206-2296]
G
[124 nt withheld, positions 2298-2421]
CAGGTGGCACTTTTCGGGGAAATGTGCGCGGAACCCCTATTTGTTTATTTTTCTAAATACATTCAAATAT
GTATCCGCTCATGAGACAATAACCCTGATAAATGCTTCAATAATATTGAAAAAGGAAGAGTCCTGAGGCG
GAAAGAACCAGCTGTGGAATGTGTGTCAGTTAGGGTGTGGAAAGTCCCCAGGCTCCCCAGCAGGCAGAAG
TATGCAAAGCATGCATCTCAATTAGTCAGCAACCAGGTGTGGAAAGTCCCCAGGCTCCCCAGCAGGCAGA
AGTATGCAAAGCATGCATCTCAATTAGTCAGCAACCATAGTCCCGCCCCTAACTCCGCCCATCCCGCCCC
TAACTCCGCCCAGTTCCGCCCATTCTCCGCCCCATGGCTGACTAATTTTTTTTATTTATGCAGAGGCCGA
GGCCGCCTCGGCCTCTGAGCTATTCCAGAAGTAGTGAGGAGGCTTTTTTGGAGGCCTAGGCTTTTGCAAA
GATCGATCAAGAGACAGGATGAGGATCGTTTCGCATGATTGAACAAGATGGATTGCACGCAGGTTCTCCG
GCCGCTTGGGTGGAGAGGCTATTCGGCTATGACTGGGCACAACAGACAATCGGCTGCTCTGATGCCGCCG
TGTTCCGGCTGTCAGCGCAGGGGCGCCCGGTTCTTTTTGTCAAGACCGACCTGTCCGGTGCCCTGAATGA
ACTGCAAGACGAGGCAGCGCGGCTATCGTGGCTGGCCACGACGGGCGTTCCTTGCGCAGCTGTGCTCGAC
GTTGTCACTGAAGCGGGAAGGGACTGGCTGCTATTGGGCGAAGTGCCGGGGCAGGATCTCCTGTCATCTC
ACCTTGCTCCTGCCGAGAAAGTATCCATCATGGCTGATGCAATGCGGCGGCTGCATACGCTTGATCCGGC
TACCTGCCCATTCGACCACCAAGCGAAACATCGCATCGAGCGAGCACGTACTCGGATGGAAGCCGGTCTT
GTCGATCAGGATGATCTGGACGAGGAGCATCAGGGGCTCGCGCCAGCCGAACTGTTCGCCAGGCTCAAGG
CGAGCATGCCCGACGGCGAGGATCTCGTCGTGACCCATGGCGATGCCTGCTTGCCGAATATCATGGTGGA
AAATGGCCGCTTTTCTGGATTCATCGACTGTGGCCGGCTGGGTGTGGCGGACCGCTATCAGGACATAGCG
TTGGCTACCCGTGATATTGCTGAGGAGCTTGGCGGCGAATGGGCTGACCGCTTCCTCGTGCTTTACGGTA
TCGCCGCTCCCGATTCGCAGCGCATCGCCTTCTATCGCCTTCTTGACGAGTTCTTCTGAGCGGGACTCTG
GGGTTCGAAATGACCGACCAAGCGACGCCCAACCTGCCATCACGAGATTTCGATTCCACCGCCGCCTTCT
ATGAAAGGTTGGGCTTCGGAATCGTTTTCCGGGACGCCGGCTGGATGATCCTCCAGCGCGGGGATCTCAT
GCTGGAGTTCTTCGCCCACCCTAGGGGGAGGCTAACTGAAACACGGAAGGAGACAATACCGGAAGGAACC
CGCGCTATGACGGCAATAAAAAGACAGAATAAAACGCACGGTGTTGGGTCGTTTGTTCATAAACGCGGGG
TTCGGTCCCAGGGCTGGCACTCTGTCGATACCCCACCGAGAGCCCATTGGGGCCAATACGCCCGCGTTTC
TTCCTTTTCCCCACCCCACCCCCCAAGTTCGGGTGAAGGCCCAGGGCTCGCAGCCAACGTCGGGGCGGCA
GGCCCTGCCATAGCCTCAGGTTACTCATATATACTTTAGATTGATTTAAAACTTCATTTTTAATTTAAAA
GGATCTAGGTGAAGATCCTTTTTGATAATCTCATGACCAAAATCCCTTAACGTGAGTTTTCGTTCCACTG
AGCGTCAGACCCCGTAGAAAAGATCAAAGGATCTTCTTGAGATCCTTTTTTTCTGCGCGTAATCTGCTGC
TTGCAAACAAAAAAACCACCGCTACCAGCGGTGGTTTGTTTGCCGGATCAAGAGCTACCAACTCTTTTTC
CGAAGGTAACTGGCTTCAGCAGAGCGCAGATACCAAATACTGTTCTTCTAGTGTAGCCGTAGTTAGGCCA
CCACTTCAAGAACTCTGTAGCACCGCCTACATACCTCGCTCTGCTAATCCTGTTACCAGTGGCTGCTGCC
AGTGGCGATAAGTCGTGTCTTACCGGGTTGGACTCAAGACGATAGTTACCGGATAAGGCGCAGCGGTCGG
GCTGAACGGGGGGTTCGTGCACACAGCCCAGCTTGGAGCGAACGACCTACACCGAACTGAGATACCTACA
GCGTGAGCTATGAGAAAGCGCCACGCTTCCCGAAGGGAGAAAGGCGGACAGGTATCCGGTAAGCGGCAGG
GTCGGAACAGGAGAGCGCACGAGGGAGCTTCCAGGGGGAAACGCCTGGTATCTTTATAGTCCTGTCGGGT
TTCGCCACCTCTGACTTGAGCGTCGATTTTTGTGATGCTCGTCAGGGGGGCGGAGCCTATGGAAAAACGC
CAGCAACGCGGCCTTTTTACGGTTCCTGGCCT
